>Addgene plasmid #250670 | pAAV-UbC-CytoTape-vivo-HA | addgene full sequence | sequence record 496866 | Addgene NGS Result
CCCATTCGCCATTCAGGCTGCGCAACTGTTGGGAAGGGCGATCGGTGCGGGCCTCTTCGCTATTACGCCA
GCTGCGCGCTCGCTCGCTCACTGAGGCCGCCCGGGCAAAGCCCGGGCGTCGGGCGACCTTTGGTCGCCCG
GCCTCAGTGAGCGAGCGAGCGCGCAGAGAGGGAGTGGCCAACTCCATCACTAGGGGTTCCTTGTAGTTAA
TGATTAACCCGCCATGCTACTTATCTACGTAGCCATGCTCTAGGAAGATCGTAGGTTAATTAAGGCCTCC
GCGCCGGGTTTTGGCGCCTCCCGCGGGCGCCCCCCTCCTCACGGCGAGCGCTGCCACGTCAGACGAAGGG
CGCAGCGAGCGTCCTGATCCTTCCGCCCGGACGCTCAGGACAGCGGCCCGCTGCTCATAAGACTCGGCCT
TAGAACCCCAGTATCAGCAGAAGGACATTTTAGGACGGGACTTGGGTGACTCTAGGGCACTGGTTTTCTT
TCCAGAGAGCGGAACAGGCGAGGAAAAGTAGTCCCTTCTCGGCGATTCTGCGGAGGGATCTCCGTGGGGC
GGTGAACGCCGATGATTATATAAGGACGCGCCGGGTGTGGCACAGCTAGTTCCGTCGCAGCCGGGATTTG
GGTCGCGGTTCTTGTTTGTGGATCGCTGTGATCGTCACTTGGCGACTAGTGCCACCATGATTGACTATAC
TGCTGCTGGTTTCACCCTCCTCCAAGGTGCACATCTGTACGCTCCTGAAGACAGAGGTATCTGCGATGTG
CTGGTTGCCAACGGTAAGATCATCGCTGTGGCCTCCAACATTCCTAGCGACATCGTTCCAAACTGCACCG
TTGTCGATCTGAGCGGACAGATCCTCTGTCCAGGATTCATTGATCAGCACGTGCACCTCATTGGAGGAGG
AGGCGAAGCTGGTCCTACTACTAGAACTCCCGAAGTCGCACTGTCTCGCCTCACAGAGGCAGGCGTTACC
TCCGTCGTGGGACTCCTGGGTACTGATAGCATCTCTAGGCACCCTGAGTCTCTGCTGGCAAAGACCAGAG
CCCTCAATGAGGAGGGTATCTCCGCTTGGATGCTGACTGGTGCTTATCACGTCCCATCTCGCACCATTAC
TGGCAGCGTGGAGAAGGACGTTGCAATCATCGACAGAGTGATCGGTGTTAAGTGCGCTATCTCCGACCAC
AGGAGCGCTGCTCCCGACGTCTATCACCTGGCCAACATGGCAGCCGAGAGCAGAGTCGGTGGTCTGCTCG
GTGGCAAGCCAGGAGTTACCGTGTTCCACATGGGTGACTCTAAGAAGGCACTGCAACCCATCTATGACCT
GCTGGAGAACTGTGACGTCCCAATCTCCAAGCTGCTGCCTACCCACGTCAACAGGAACGTGCCTCTCTTC
TACCAAGCTCTGGAGTTCGCAAGAAAGGGTGGCACCATCGACATCACCTCTAGCATTGATGAACCCGTCG
CTCCAGCTGAGGGAATCGCAAGGGCTGTCCAAGCAGGTATCCCACTGGCAAGGGTGACACTCAGCTCTGA
TGGCAACGGCTCCCAGCCATTCTTCGATGATGAAGGAAATCTGACTCACATTGGCGTGGCTGGATTTGAA
ACTCTCCTGGAAACAGTTCAGGTTCTGGTTAAGGACTACGACTTCAGCATTTCTGACGCTCTCAGACCAC
TCACCTCTAGCGTCGCTGGCTTCCTGAACCTGACTGGTAAAGGCGAAATCAAACCTGGTAATGACGCTGA
TCTGCTGGTGATGACACCCGAACTGCGCATTGAGCAGGTCTATGCAAGAGGAAAGCTGATGGTTAAGGAC
GGAAAGGCTTGTGTCAAGGGCACATTCGAGACTGCTGGCAAACTGGTTATCTGGATCAATGGCGATAAGG
GCTACAATGGCCTGGCAGAGGTCGGTAAGAAGTTCGAGAAAGATACAGGCATCAAAGTTACTGTGGAACA
CCCAGATAAGCTGGAGGAGAAGTTCCCTCAGGTCGCAGCAACTGGCGACGGTCCAGACATCATCTTCTGG
GCACACGATAGGTTCGGTGGCTATGCCCAATCTGGCCTGCTGGCTGAGATTACTCCTGATAAGGCTTTCC
AGGACAAGCTGTATCCATTCACCTGGGATGCTGTGAGATACAATGGCAAGCTGATCGCATACCCTATTGC
TGTGGAAGCTCTGAGCCTGATCTACAACAAGGACCTGCTGCCTAATCCTCCTAAGACATGGGAAGAAATC
CCTGCACTGGACAAGGAACTGAAGGCCAAAGGCAAGTCCGCACTGATGTTCAACCTGCAGGAGCCTTACT
TTACCTGGCCACTGATTGCTGCCGACGGTGGTTACGCTTTCAAGTACGAGAATGGTAAGTACGACATCAA
AGATGTGGGTGTGGACAATGCTGGTGCCAAAGCTGGTCTGACTTTCCTGGTGGATCTGATCAAGAACAAG
CACATGAATGCAGACACTGACTATTCTATCGCAGAGGCTGCTTTCAACAAAGGCGAAACCGCAATGACTA
TCAATGGTCCTTGGGCATGGTCTAACATCGACACTAGCAAAGTCAACTACGGTGTCACCGTTCTGCCAAC
CTTCAAGGGTCAGCCAAGCAAACCTTTCGTTGGCGTGCTGAGCGCAGGTATCAACGCTGCCTCTCCTAAC
AAAGAGCTGGCTAAGGAGTTTCTGGAGAACTACCTGCTGACAGACGAAGGTCTGGAGGCAGTGAACAAGG
ACAAGCCACTGGGTGCCGTGGCTCTGAAGAGCTACGAAGAAGAACTGGCCAAGGACCCTCGCATCGCTGC
TACAATGGAGAACGCACAGAAGGGTGAGATCATGCCAAACATCCCACAGATGAGCGCATTCTGGTATGCC
GTGAGGACCGCTGTTATCAACGCAGCTTCTGGCAGACAGACCGTGGATGAAGCCCTGAAAGACGCACAGA
CCTACCCATATGACGTCCCTGACTATGCATAAGCGGCCGCTCATAAAGCTCGACTGTGCCTTCTAGTTGC
CAGCCATCTGTTGTTTGCCCCTCCCCCGTGCCTTCCTTGACCCTGGAAGGTGCCACTCCCACTGTCCTTT
CCTAATAAAATGAGGAAATTGCATCGCATTGTCTGAGTAGGTGTCATTCTATTCTGGGGGGTGGGGTGGG
GCAGGACAGCAAGGGGGAGGATTGGGAAGACAATAGCAGGCATGCTGGGGATGCGGTCCGGACTGTACAA
TTGCATTCATTTTATGTTTCAGGTTCAGGGGGAGATGTGGGAGGTTTTTTAAAGCAAGTAAAACCTCTAC
AAATGTGGTAAAATCGATAAGGATCTTCCTAGAGCATGGCTACGTAGATAAGTAGCATGGCGGGTTAATC
ATTAACTACAAGGAACCCCTAGTGATGGAGTTGGCCACTCCCTCTCTGCGCGCTCGCTCGCTCACTGAGG
CCGGGCGACCAAAGGTCGCCCGACGCCCGGGCTTTGCCCGGGCGGCCTCAGTGAGCGAGCGAGCGCGCAG
CTGCATTAATGAATCGGCCAACGCGCGGGGAGAGGCGGTTTGCGTATTGGGCGCTCTTCCGCTTCCTCGC
TCACTGACTCGCTGCGCTCGGTCGTTCGGCTGCGGCGAGCGGTATCAGCTCACTCAAAGGCGGTAATACG
GTTATCCACAGAATCAGGGGATAACGCAGGAAAGAACATGTGAGCAAAAGGCCAGCAAAAGGCCAGGAAC
CGTAAAAAGGCCGCGTTGCTGGCGTTTTTCCATAGGCTCCGCCCCCCTGACGAGCATCACAAAAATCGAC
GCTCAAGTCAGAGGTGGCGAAACCCGACAGGACTATAAAGATACCAGGCGTTTCCCCCTGGAAGCTCCCT
CGTGCGCTCTCCTGTTCCGACCCTGCCGCTTACCGGATACCTGTCCGCCTTTCTCCCTTCGGGAAGCGTG
GCGCTTTCTCATAGCTCACGCTGTAGGTATCTCAGTTCGGTGTAGGTCGTTCGCTCCAAGCTGGGCTGTG
TGCACGAACCCCCCGTTCAGCCCGACCGCTGCGCCTTATCCGGTAACTATCGTCTTGAGTCCAACCCGGT
AAGACACGACTTATCGCCACTGGCAGCAGCCACTGGTAACAGGATTAGCAGAGCGAGGTATGTAGGCGGT
GCTACAGAGTTCTTGAAGTGGTGGCCTAACTACGGCTACACTAGAAGAACAGTATTTGGTATCTGCGCTC
TGCTGAAGCCAGTTACCTTCGGAAAAAGAGTTGGTAGCTCTTGATCCGGCAAACAAACCACCGCTGGTAG
CGGTGGTTTTTTTGTTTGCAAGCAGCAGATTACGCGCAGAAAAAAAGGATCTCAAGAAGATCCTTTGATC
TTTTCTACGGGGTCTGACGCTCAGTGGAACGAAAACTCACGTTAAGGGATTTTGGTCATGAGATTATCAA
AAAGGATCTTCACCTAGATCCTTTTAAATTAAAAATGAAGTTTTAAATCAATCTAAAGTATATATGAGTA
AACTTGGTCTGACAGTTACCAATGCTTAATCAGTGAGGCACCTATCTCAGCGATCTGTCTATTTCGTTCA
TCCATAGTTGCCTGACTCCCCGTCGTGTAGATAACTACGATACGGGAGGGCTTACCATCTGGCCCCAGTG
CTGCAATGATACCGCGAGACCCACGCTCACCGGCTCCAGATTTATCAGCAATAAACCAGCCAGCCGGAAG
GGCCGAGCGCAGAAGTGGTCCTGCAACTTTATCCGCCTCCATCCAGTCTATTAATTGTTGCCGGGAAGCT
AGAGTAAGTAGTTCGCCAGTTAATAGTTTGCGCAACGTTGTTGCCATTGCTACAGGCATCGTGGTGTCAC
GCTCGTCGTTTGGTATGGCTTCATTCAGCTCCGGTTCCCAACGATCAAGGCGAGTTACATGATCCCCCAT
GTTGTGCAAAAAAGCGGTTAGCTCCTTCGGTCCTCCGATCGTTGTCAGAAGTAAGTTGGCCGCAGTGTTA
TCACTCATGGTTATGGCAGCACTGCATAATTCTCTTACTGTCATGCCATCCGTAAGATGCTTTTCTGTGA
CTGGTGAGTACTCAACCAAGTCATTCTGAGAATAGTGTATGCGGCGACCGAGTTGCTCTTGCCCGGCGTC
AATACGGGATAATACCGCGCCACATAGCAGAACTTTAAAAGTGCTCATCATTGGAAAACGTTCTTCGGGG
CGAAAACTCTCAAGGATCTTACCGCTGTTGAGATCCAGTTCGATGTAACCCACTCGTGCACCCAACTGAT
CTTCAGCATCTTTTACTTTCACCAGCGTTTCTGGGTGAGCAAAAACAGGAAGGCAAAATGCCGCAAAAAA
GGGAATAAGGGCGACACGGAAATGTTGAATACTCATACTCTTCCTTTTTCAATATTATTGAAGCATTTAT
CAGGGTTATTGTCTCATGAGCGGATACATATTTGAATGTATTTAGAAAAATAAACAAATAGGGGTTCCGC
GCACATTTCCCCGAAAAGTGCCACCTAAATTGTAAGCGTTAATATTTTGTTAAAATTCGCGTTAAATTTT
TGTTAAATCAGCTCATTTTTTAACCAATAGGCCGAAATCGGCAAAATCCCTTATAAATCAAAAGAATAGA
CCGAGATAGGGT
[37 nt withheld, positions 5613-5649]
AAAGAACGTGGACTCCAACGTCAAAGG
[49 nt withheld, positions 5677-5725]
T
[91 nt withheld, positions 5727-5817]
G
[124 nt withheld, positions 5819-5942]
Features (pLannotate 1.2.2; 13 found; start..end, strand, type, name):
      5..74      -  CDS            lacZα (fragment): LacZα fragment of β-galactosidase; lacZ fragment
     69..201     -  repeat_region  AAV2 ITR (fragment): inverted terminal repeat of adeno-associated virus serotype 2 inverted
    274..672     +  promoter       UbC promoter: human ubiquitin C promoter
    687..1856    +  CDS            iadA: IADA_ECOLI - Also known as yjiF. Experimental evidence at protein level: Swiss-Prot protein existence level 1. Catalyzes the hydrolytic cleavage of a subset of L- isoaspartyl (L-beta-aspartyl) dipeptides. Used to degrade proteins damaged by L-isoaspartyl residues formation. The best substrate for the enzyme reported thus far is iso-Asp-Leu. From Escherichia coli (strain K12).
   1857..2942    +  CDS            malE (fragment): MALE_ECO57 - Experimental evidence at protein level: Swiss-Prot protein existence level 1. Part of the ABC transporter complex MalEFGK involved in maltose/maltodextrin import. Binds maltose and higher maltodextrins. From Escherichia coli O157:H7.
   2994..3201    +  polyA_signal   bGH poly(A) signal: bovine growth hormone polyadenylation signal
   3232..3300    -  CDS            large T antigen (fragment): large T antigen from SV40 (simian virus 40)
   3371..3504    +  repeat_region  AAV2 ITR: inverted terminal repeat of adeno-associated virus serotype 2 inverted
   3498..3554    -  CDS            lacI (fragment): lac repressor; lacI; The lac repressor binds to the lac operator to inhibit transcription in E. coli. This inhibition can be relieved by adding lactose or isopropyl-β-D-thiogalactopyranoside (IPTG).
   3737..4325    -  rep_origin     ori: high-copy-number ColE1/pMB1/pBR322/pUC origin of replication
   4496..5356    -  CDS            AmpR: β-lactamase; bla; confers resistance to ampicillin, carbenicillin, and related antibiotics
   5357..5461    -  promoter       AmpR promoter: bla
   5514..5942    -  rep_origin     f1 ori (sequence partly withheld): f1 bacteriophage origin of replication; arrow indicates direction of (+) strand synthesis
