>Addgene plasmid #250670 | pAAV-UbC-CytoTape-vivo-HA | depositor full sequence | sequence record 501925 | Depositor Sequence
CCCATTCGCCATTCAGGCTGCGCAACTGTTGGGAAGGGCGATCGGTGCGGGCCTCTTCGCTATTACGCCA
GCTGCGCGCTCGCTCGCTCACTGAGGCCGCCCGGGCAAAGCCCGGGCGTCGGGCGACCTTTGGTCGCCCG
GCCTCAGTGAGCGAGCGAGCGCGCAGAGAGGGAGTGGCCAACTCCATCACTAGGGGTTCCTTGTAGTTAA
TGATTAACCCGCCATGCTACTTATCTACGTAGCCATGCTCTAGGAAGATCGTAGGTTAATTAAGGCCTCC
GCGCCGGGTTTTGGCGCCTCCCGCGGGCGCCCCCCTCCTCACGGCGAGCGCTGCCACGTCAGACGAAGGG
CGCAGCGAGCGTCCTGATCCTTCCGCCCGGACGCTCAGGACAGCGGCCCGCTGCTCATAAGACTCGGCCT
TAGAACCCCAGTATCAGCAGAAGGACATTTTAGGACGGGACTTGGGTGACTCTAGGGCACTGGTTTTCTT
TCCAGAGAGCGGAACAGGCGAGGAAAAGTAGTCCCTTCTCGGCGATTCTGCGGAGGGATCTCCGTGGGGC
GGTGAACGCCGATGATTATATAAGGACGCGCCGGGTGTGGCACAGCTAGTTCCGTCGCAGCCGGGATTTG
GGTCGCGGTTCTTGTTTGTGGATCGCTGTGATCGTCACTTGGCGACTAGTGCCACCATGATTGACTATAC
TGCTGCTGGTTTCACCCTCCTCCAAGGTGCACATCTGTACGCTCCTGAAGACAGAGGTATCTGCGATGTG
CTGGTTGCCAACGGTAAGATCATCGCTGTGGCCTCCAACATTCCTAGCGACATCGTTCCAAACTGCACCG
TTGTCGATCTGAGCGGACAGATCCTCTGTCCAGGATTCATTGATCAGCACGTGCACCTCATTGGAGGAGG
AGGCGAAGCTGGTCCTACTACTAGAACTCCCGAAGTCGCACTGTCTCGCCTCACAGAGGCAGGCGTTACC
TCCGTCGTGGGACTCCTGGGTACTGATAGCATCTCTAGGCACCCTGAGTCTCTGCTGGCAAAGACCAGAG
CCCTCAATGAGGAGGGTATCTCCGCTTGGATGCTGACTGGTGCTTATCACGTCCCATCTCGCACCATTAC
TGGCAGCGTGGAGAAGGACGTTGCAATCATCGACAGAGTGATCGGTGTTAAGTGCGCTATCTCCGACCAC
AGGAGCGCTGCTCCCGACGTCTATCACCTGGCCAACATGGCAGCCGAGAGCAGAGTCGGTGGTCTGCTCG
GTGGCAAGCCAGGAGTTACCGTGTTCCACATGGGTGACTCTAAGAAGGCACTGCAACCCATCTATGACCT
GCTGGAGAACTGTGACGTCCCAATCTCCAAGCTGCTGCCTACCCACGTCAACAGGAACGTGCCTCTCTTC
TACCAAGCTCTGGAGTTCGCAAGAAAGGGTGGCACCATCGACATCACCTCTAGCATTGATGAACCCGTCG
CTCCAGCTGAGGGAATCGCAAGGGCTGTCCAAGCAGGTATCCCACTGGCAAGGGTGACACTCAGCTCTGA
TGGCAACGGCTCCCAGCCATTCTTCGATGATGAAGGAAATCTGACTCACATTGGCGTGGCTGGATTTGAA
ACTCTCCTGGAAACAGTTCAGGTTCTGGTTAAGGACTACGACTTCAGCATTTCTGACGCTCTCAGACCAC
TCACCTCTAGCGTCGCTGGCTTCCTGAACCTGACTGGTAAAGGCGAAATCAAACCTGGTAATGACGCTGA
TCTGCTGGTGATGACACCCGAACTGCGCATTGAGCAGGTCTATGCAAGAGGAAAGCTGATGGTTAAGGAC
GGAAAGGCTTGTGTCAAGGGCACATTCGAGACTGCTGGTGGCTCTGGAGGCACCAAGATTGAAGAGGGCA
AACTGGTTATCTGGATCAATGGCGATAAGGGCTACAATGGCCTGGCAGAGGTCGGTAAGAAGTTCGAGAA
AGATACAGGCATCAAAGTTACTGTGGAACACCCAGATAAGCTGGAGGAGAAGTTCCCTCAGGTCGCAGCA
ACTGGCGACGGTCCAGACATCATCTTCTGGGCACACGATAGGTTCGGTGGCTATGCCCAATCTGGCCTGC
TGGCTGAGATTACTCCTGATAAGGCTTTCCAGGACAAGCTGTATCCATTCACCTGGGATGCTGTGAGATA
CAATGGCAAGCTGATCGCATACCCTATTGCTGTGGAAGCTCTGAGCCTGATCTACAACAAGGACCTGCTG
CCTAATCCTCCTAAGACATGGGAAGAAATCCCTGCACTGGACAAGGAACTGAAGGCCAAAGGCAAGTCCG
CACTGATGTTCAACCTGCAGGAGCCTTACTTTACCTGGCCACTGATTGCTGCCGACGGTGGTTACGCTTT
CAAGTACGAGAATGGTAAGTACGACATCAAAGATGTGGGTGTGGACAATGCTGGTGCCAAAGCTGGTCTG
ACTTTCCTGGTGGATCTGATCAAGAACAAGCACATGAATGCAGACACTGACTATTCTATCGCAGAGGCTG
CTTTCAACAAAGGCGAAACCGCAATGACTATCAATGGTCCTTGGGCATGGTCTAACATCGACACTAGCAA
AGTCAACTACGGTGTCACCGTTCTGCCAACCTTCAAGGGTCAGCCAAGCAAACCTTTCGTTGGCGTGCTG
AGCGCAGGTATCAACGCTGCCTCTCCTAACAAAGAGCTGGCTAAGGAGTTTCTGGAGAACTACCTGCTGA
CAGACGAAGGTCTGGAGGCAGTGAACAAGGACAAGCCACTGGGTGCCGTGGCTCTGAAGAGCTACGAAGA
AGAACTGGCCAAGGACCCTCGCATCGCTGCTACAATGGAGAACGCACAGAAGGGTGAGATCATGCCAAAC
ATCCCACAGATGAGCGCATTCTGGTATGCCGTGAGGACCGCTGTTATCAACGCAGCTTCTGGCAGACAGA
CCGTGGATGAAGCCCTGAAAGACGCACAGACCTACCCTTACGATGTGCCAGACTACGCCTAAGCGGCCGC
TCATAAAGCTCGACTGTGCCTTCTAGTTGCCAGCCATCTGTTGTTTGCCCCTCCCCCGTGCCTTCCTTGA
CCCTGGAAGGTGCCACTCCCACTGTCCTTTCCTAATAAAATGAGGAAATTGCATCGCATTGTCTGAGTAG
GTGTCATTCTATTCTGGGGGGTGGGGTGGGGCAGGACAGCAAGGGGGAGGATTGGGAAGACAATAGCAGG
CATGCTGGGGATGCGGTCCGGACTGTACAATTGCATTCATTTTATGTTTCAGGTTCAGGGGGAGATGTGG
GAGGTTTTTTAAAGCAAGTAAAACCTCTACAAATGTGGTAAAATCGATAAGGATCTTCCTAGAGCATGGC
TACGTAGATAAGTAGCATGGCGGGTTAATCATTAACTACAAGGAACCCCTAGTGATGGAGTTGGCCACTC
CCTCTCTGCGCGCTCGCTCGCTCACTGAGGCCGGGCGACCAAAGGTCGCCCGACGCCCGGGCTTTGCCCG
GGCGGCCTCAGTGAGCGAGCGAGCGCGCAGCTGCATTAATGAATCGGCCAACGCGCGGGGAGAGGCGGTT
TGCGTATTGGGCGCTCTTCCGCTTCCTCGCTCACTGACTCGCTGCGCTCGGTCGTTCGGCTGCGGCGAGC
GGTATCAGCTCACTCAAAGGCGGTAATACGGTTATCCACAGAATCAGGGGATAACGCAGGAAAGAACATG
TGAGCAAAAGGCCAGCAAAAGGCCAGGAACCGTAAAAAGGCCGCGTTGCTGGCGTTTTTCCATAGGCTCC
GCCCCCCTGACGAGCATCACAAAAATCGACGCTCAAGTCAGAGGTGGCGAAACCCGACAGGACTATAAAG
ATACCAGGCGTTTCCCCCTGGAAGCTCCCTCGTGCGCTCTCCTGTTCCGACCCTGCCGCTTACCGGATAC
CTGTCCGCCTTTCTCCCTTCGGGAAGCGTGGCGCTTTCTCATAGCTCACGCTGTAGGTATCTCAGTTCGG
TGTAGGTCGTTCGCTCCAAGCTGGGCTGTGTGCACGAACCCCCCGTTCAGCCCGACCGCTGCGCCTTATC
CGGTAACTATCGTCTTGAGTCCAACCCGGTAAGACACGACTTATCGCCACTGGCAGCAGCCACTGGTAAC
AGGATTAGCAGAGCGAGGTATGTAGGCGGTGCTACAGAGTTCTTGAAGTGGTGGCCTAACTACGGCTACA
CTAGAAGAACAGTATTTGGTATCTGCGCTCTGCTGAAGCCAGTTACCTTCGGAAAAAGAGTTGGTAGCTC
TTGATCCGGCAAACAAACCACCGCTGGTAGCGGTGGTTTTTTTGTTTGCAAGCAGCAGATTACGCGCAGA
AAAAAAGGATCTCAAGAAGATCCTTTGATCTTTTCTACGGGGTCTGACGCTCAGTGGAACGAAAACTCAC
GTTAAGGGATTTTGGTCATGAGATTATCAAAAAGGATCTTCACCTAGATCCTTTTAAATTAAAAATGAAG
TTTTAAATCAATCTAAAGTATATATGAGTAAACTTGGTCTGACAGTTACCAATGCTTAATCAGTGAGGCA
CCTATCTCAGCGATCTGTCTATTTCGTTCATCCATAGTTGCCTGACTCCCCGTCGTGTAGATAACTACGA
TACGGGAGGGCTTACCATCTGGCCCCAGTGCTGCAATGATACCGCGCGACCCACGCTCACCGGCTCCAGA
TTTATCAGCAATAAACCAGCCAGCCGGAAGGGCCGAGCGCAGAAGTGGTCCTGCAACTTTATCCGCCTCC
ATCCAGTCTATTAATTGTTGCCGGGAAGCTAGAGTAAGTAGTTCGCCAGTTAATAGTTTGCGCAACGTTG
TTGCCATTGCTACAGGCATCGTGGTGTCACGCTCGTCGTTTGGTATGGCTTCATTCAGCTCCGGTTCCCA
ACGATCAAGGCGAGTTACATGATCCCCCATGTTGTGCAAAAAAGCGGTTAGCTCCTTCGGTCCTCCGATC
GTTGTCAGAAGTAAGTTGGCCGCAGTGTTATCACTCATGGTTATGGCAGCACTGCATAATTCTCTTACTG
TCATGCCATCCGTAAGATGCTTTTCTGTGACTGGTGAGTACTCAACCAAGTCATTCTGAGAATAGTGTAT
GCGGCGACCGAGTTGCTCTTGCCCGGCGTCAATACGGGATAATACCGCGCCACATAGCAGAACTTTAAAA
GTGCTCATCATTGGAAAACGTTCTTCGGGGCGAAAACTCTCAAGGATCTTACCGCTGTTGAGATCCAGTT
CGATGTAACCCACTCGTGCACCCAACTGATCTTCAGCATCTTTTACTTTCACCAGCGTTTCTGGGTGAGC
AAAAACAGGAAGGCAAAATGCCGCAAAAAAGGGAATAAGGGCGACACGGAAATGTTGAATACTCATACTC
TTCCTTTTTCAATATTATTGAAGCATTTATCAGGGTTATTGTCTCATGAGCGGATACATATTTGAATGTA
TTTAGAAAAATAAACAAATAGGGGTTCCGCGCACATTTCCCCGAAAAGTGCCACCTAAATTGTAAGCGTT
AATATTTTGTTAAAATTCGCGTTAAATTTTTGTTAAATCAGCTCATTTTTTAACCAATAGGCCGAAATCG
GCAAAATCCCTTATAAATCAAAAGAATAGACCGAGATAGGGT
[37 nt withheld, positions 5643-5679]
AAAGAACGTGGACTCCAACGTCAAAGG
[49 nt withheld, positions 5707-5755]
T
[91 nt withheld, positions 5757-5847]
G
[124 nt withheld, positions 5849-5972]
Features (pLannotate 1.2.2; 13 found; start..end, strand, type, name):
      5..74      -  CDS            lacZα (fragment): LacZα fragment of β-galactosidase; lacZ fragment
     69..201     -  repeat_region  AAV2 ITR (fragment): inverted terminal repeat of adeno-associated virus serotype 2 inverted
    274..672     +  promoter       UbC promoter: human ubiquitin C promoter
    687..1856    +  CDS            iadA: IADA_ECOLI - Also known as yjiF. Experimental evidence at protein level: Swiss-Prot protein existence level 1. Catalyzes the hydrolytic cleavage of a subset of L- isoaspartyl (L-beta-aspartyl) dipeptides. Used to degrade proteins damaged by L-isoaspartyl residues formation. The best substrate for the enzyme reported thus far is iso-Asp-Leu. From Escherichia coli (strain K12).
   1875..2972    +  CDS            malE (fragment): MALE_ECO57 - Experimental evidence at protein level: Swiss-Prot protein existence level 1. Part of the ABC transporter complex MalEFGK involved in maltose/maltodextrin import. Binds maltose and higher maltodextrins. From Escherichia coli O157:H7.
   3024..3231    +  polyA_signal   bGH poly(A) signal: bovine growth hormone polyadenylation signal
   3262..3330    -  CDS            large T antigen (fragment): large T antigen from SV40 (simian virus 40)
   3401..3534    +  repeat_region  AAV2 ITR: inverted terminal repeat of adeno-associated virus serotype 2 inverted
   3528..3584    -  CDS            lacI (fragment): lac repressor; lacI; The lac repressor binds to the lac operator to inhibit transcription in E. coli. This inhibition can be relieved by adding lactose or isopropyl-β-D-thiogalactopyranoside (IPTG).
   3767..4355    -  rep_origin     ori: high-copy-number ColE1/pMB1/pBR322/pUC origin of replication
   4526..5386    -  CDS            AmpR: β-lactamase; bla; confers resistance to ampicillin, carbenicillin, and related antibiotics
   5387..5491    -  promoter       AmpR promoter: bla
   5544..5972    -  rep_origin     f1 ori (sequence partly withheld): f1 bacteriophage origin of replication; arrow indicates direction of (+) strand synthesis
