[The description below was written by a language model from this plasmid's Addgene catalogue record and pLannotate feature annotations shown in this document.]
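Description:
pAAV-UbC-CytoTape-vivo-HA is an AAV transfer plasmid for mammalian expression, built on a pAAV-UbC backbone and intended for delivery to the mouse brain in vivo. In bacteria it is maintained through a high-copy ColE1/pUC-type origin and selected with ampicillin via the β-lactamase gene and its native promoter. An f1 phage origin is also present. Short annotated fragments of lacZα, lacI and SV40 large T antigen appear to be backbone remnants rather than functional parts. Two AAV2 inverted terminal repeats flank the expression cassette and are the cis elements that allow it to be replicated and packaged into recombinant AAV particles when helper functions are supplied. The recombination-reducing growth strain listed in the record is consistent with the presence of these repeats.

Between the ITRs, the human ubiquitin C promoter drives a single synthetic open reading frame, CytoTape-vivo-HA, which is terminated by the bovine growth hormone polyadenylation signal. Automated annotation identifies two E. coli-derived segments arranged in tandem in this reading frame: one matches the isoaspartyl dipeptidase IadA and the other matches a fragment of the maltose-binding protein MalE. The name indicates an HA epitope tag, but the tag is not separately annotated, so its position is not given.

According to the record, the encoded protein is the structural monomer that forms and elongates CytoTape-vivo intracellular fibers, part of a system for recording gene regulation dynamics over weeks. The depositor sequence and the repository's sequencing result have the same feature layout but differ by 30 nt in length, with the difference falling around the IadA–MalE junction and the MalE segment.
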