Addgene plasmid #250670: pAAV-UbC-CytoTape-vivo-HA
Purpose: CytoTape-vivo structural monomer for CytoTape-vivo fiber formation and elongation for mouse brain in vivo applications
Depositing lab: Changyang Linghu. Depositing organization: University of Michigan. Publication: Scalable and multiplexed recorders of gene regulation dynamics across weeks. Zheng L, Shi D, Yan Y, Zhou B, Lim J, Hou Y, An B, Adhinarta JK, Lin M, Ko B, Joesten WC, Gautam M, Huez EDM, Kim EC, Klyder EG, Chang B, Pitchiaya S, Roberts MT, Cai DJ, Boyden ES, Wei D, Lio P, Linghu C. Nature. 2026 Jan 26. doi: 10.1038/s41586-026-10156-9. PubMed 41588170.
Backbone
  Vector backbone: pAAV-UbC
  Backbone manufacturer: Epoch Life Science, Inc.
  Vector type: Mammalian Expression, AAV
Growth in bacteria
  Bacterial resistance: Ampicillin, 100 μg/mL
  Growth temperature: 37°C
  Growth strain: NEB Stable
  Copy number: High Copy
Gene/Insert
  Gene/Insert name: CytoTape-vivo-HA
  Species: Synthetic
  Promoter: UbC promoter
  Cloning method: Gibson Cloning
  Sequencing primers: 5′ TTGCGCAGATCGATAACTAGTGC; 3′ GCAAACAACAGATGGCTGGC
Terms and licenses: Academic/Nonprofit Terms; Industry Terms: Not Available to Industry
Depositor comments: Please visit https://doi.org/10.1101/2025.05.10.653182 for bioRxiv preprint.
How to cite: pAAV-UbC-CytoTape-vivo-HA was a gift from Changyang Linghu (Addgene plasmid # 250670)
